Addgene plasmid #99861: pNOC-CRISPR-35S
Purpose: (Empty Backbone) Expresses Cas9-Nlux and sgRNA. Contains CEN/ARS and 35 terminator. No selection marker.
Depositing lab: Eva Farre. Depositing organization: Michigan State University. Publication: Nontransgenic Marker-Free Gene Disruption by an Episomal CRISPR System in the Oleaginous Microalga, Nannochloropsis oceanica CCMP1779. Poliner E, Takeuchi T, Du ZY, Benning C, Farre EM. ACS Synth Biol. 2018 Apr 20;7(4):962-968. doi: 10.1021/acssynbio.7b00362. Epub 2018 Mar 14. PubMed 29518315.
Backbone
  Vector backbone: pNOC-ARS-CRISPR-compact
  Backbone size (bp): 10397
  Vector type: Algae, Nannochloropsis expression
  Promoter: Ribi promoter
  Tag / fusion protein: Cas9-Nlux
Growth in bacteria
  Bacterial resistance: Ampicillin, 100 μg/mL
  Growth temperature: 37°C
  Growth strain: DH5alpha
  Copy number: High Copy
Gene/Insert
  Cloning method: Restriction Enzyme
  Sequencing primers: 5′ GCTTGAACTAGTagtagatg; 3′ ACATGTTTAAACcaggtcactggattttgg
Terms and licenses: Academic/Nonprofit Terms; Industry Terms: Not Available to Industry
How to cite: pNOC-CRISPR-35S was a gift from Eva Farre (Addgene plasmid # 99861 ; http://n2t.net/addgene:99861 ; RRID:Addgene_99861)
