[The description below was written by a language model from this plasmid's Addgene catalogue record and pLannotate feature annotations shown in this document.]
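Description:
pNOC-CRISPR-35S is an empty-backbone episomal CRISPR vector for the oleaginous microalga Nannochloropsis oceanica, built on the pNOC-ARS-CRISPR-compact backbone and roughly 10.4 kb in size. In E. coli it is maintained as a high-copy plasmid through a ColE1/pUC-type origin and selected with ampicillin via the bla gene and its promoter. The record states that it carries no selection marker for the algal host. It does include a yeast-derived CEN/ARS element (the S. cerevisiae CEN6 centromere fused to an autonomously replicating sequence), which is intended to let the plasmid persist as an episome rather than integrating into the genome.

The payload is Streptococcus pyogenes Cas9 fused at its C-terminal end to Nlux, a luciferase derived from the Oplophorus gracilirostris catalytic subunit, so that Cas9 production can be followed by luminescence. The catalogue lists the Ribi promoter as the driving element. It is not annotated in the feature table, but the unannotated region between the Cas9 coding sequence and the oppositely oriented S. pyogenes gRNA scaffold is where such a promoter would be expected, consistent with divergent expression of nuclease and guide. How the sgRNA is processed is not stated in the record. A cauliflower mosaic virus 35S poly(A)/terminator fragment, which gives the construct its name, sits near a pUC-type multiple cloning site fragment, downstream of the Cas9-Nlux unit. No target-specific guide is recorded, so a spacer must be cloned in by restriction-based methods. The associated work used this episomal system for marker-free, nontransgenic gene disruption, where the plasmid can be lost after editing.
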