Features (pLannotate 1.2.2; 9 found; start..end, strand, type, name):
     17..520     -  misc_feature   CEN/ARS: S. cerevisiae CEN6 centromere fused to an autonomously replicating sequence
    557..661     +  promoter       AmpR promoter: bla
    662..1522    +  CDS            AmpR: β-lactamase; bla; confers resistance to ampicillin, carbenicillin, and related antibiotics
   1693..2281    +  rep_origin     ori: high-copy-number ColE1/pMB1/pBR322/pUC origin of replication
   2386..2545    -  polyA_signal   CaMV poly(A) signal (fragment): cauliflower mosaic virus polyadenylation signal
   2643..2660    -  misc_feature   MCS (fragment): pUC18/19 multiple cloning site
   3376..3891    -  CDS            LUCI_OPLGR (fragment): Experimental evidence at protein level: Swiss-Prot protein existence level 1. Catalytic subunit of oplophorus-luciferin 2-monooxygenase. Oxidoreductase that converts coelenterazine (the oplophorus luciferin) to coelenteramide under emission of blue light with a maximum at 454 nm. Is also active with bisdeoxycoelenterazine. From Oplophorus gracilirostris (Luminous shrimp).
   3925..8027    -  CDS            Cas9 (fragment): Cas9 (Csn1) endonuclease from the Streptococcus pyogenes Type II CRISPR/Cas system generates RNA-guided double strand breaks in DNA
   9269..9344    +  misc_RNA       gRNA scaffold: guide RNA scaffold for the Streptococcus pyogenes CRISPR/Cas9 system
>Addgene plasmid #99861 | pNOC-CRISPR-35S | addgene full sequence | sequence record 202028 | Addgene NGS Result
ACCGGTTTCTTAGACGGATCGCTTGCCTGTAACTTACACGCGCCTCGTATCTTTTAATGATGGAATAATT
TGGGAATTTACTCTGTGTTTATTTATTTTTATGTTTTGTATTTGGATTTTAGAAAGTAAATAAAGAAGGT
AGAAGAGTTACGGAATGAAGAAAAAAAAATAAACAAAGGTTTAAAAAATTTCAACAAAAAGCGTACTTTA
CATATATATTTATTAGACAAGAAAAGCAGATTAAATAGATATACATTCGATTAACGATAAGTAAAATGTA
AAATCACAGGATTTTCGTGTGTGGTCTTCTACACAGACAAGATGAAACAATTCGGCATTAATACCTGAGA
GCAGGAAGTACAAGATAAAAGGTAGTATTTGTTGGCGATCCCCCTAGAGTCTTTTACATCTTCGGAAAAC
AAAAACTATTTTTTCTTTAATTTCTTTTTTTACTTTCTATTTTTAATTTATATATTTATATTAAAAAATT
TAAATTATAATTATTTTTATAGCACGTGATGAAAAGGACCCAGGTGGCACTTTTCGGGGAAATGTGCGCG
GAACCCCTATTTGTTTATTTTTCTAAATACATTCAAATATGTATCCGCTCATGAGACAATAACCCTGATA
AATGCTTCAATAATATTGAAAAAGGAAGAGTATGAGTATTCAACATTTCCGTGTCGCCCTTATTCCCTTT
TTTGCGGCATTTTGCCTTCCTGTTTTTGCTCACCCAGAAACGCTGGTGAAAGTAAAAGATGCTGAAGATC
AGTTGGGTGCACGAGTGGGTTACATCGAACTGGATCTCAACAGCGGTAAGATCCTTGAGAGTTTTCGCCC
CGAAGAACGTTTTCCAATGATGAGCACTTTTAAAGTTCTGCTATGTGGCGCGGTATTATCCCGTATTGAC
GCCGGGCAAGAGCAACTCGGTCGCCGCATACACTATTCTCAGAATGACTTGGTTGAGTACTCACCAGTCA
CAGAAAAGCATCTTACGGATGGCATGACAGTAAGAGAATTATGCAGTGCTGCCATAACCATGAGTGATAA
CACTGCGGCCAACTTACTTCTGACAACGATCGGAGGACCGAAGGAGCTAACCGCTTTTTTGCACAACATG
GGGGATCATGTAACTCGCCTTGATCGTTGGGAACCGGAGCTGAATGAAGCCATACCAAACGACGAGCGTG
ACACCACGATGCCTGTAGCAATGGCAACAACGTTGCGCAAACTATTAACTGGCGAACTACTTACTCTAGC
TTCCCGGCAACAATTAATAGACTGGATGGAGGCGGATAAAGTTGCAGGACCACTTCTGCGCTCGGCCCTT
CCGGCTGGCTGGTTTATTGCTGATAAATCTGGAGCCGGTGAGCGTGGGTCTCGCGGTATCATTGCAGCAC
TGGGGCCAGATGGTAAGCCCTCCCGTATCGTAGTTATCTACACGACGGGGAGTCAGGCAACTATGGATGA
ACGAAATAGACAGATCGCTGAGATAGGTGCCTCACTGATTAAGCATTGGTAACTGTCAGACCAAGTTTAC
TCATATATACTTTAGATTGATTTAAAACTTCATTTTTAATTTAAAAGGATCTAGGTGAAGATCCTTTTTG
ATAATCTCATGACCAAAATCCCTTAACGTGAGTTTTCGTTCCACTGAGCGTCAGACCCCGTAGAAAAGAT
CAAAGGATCTTCTTGAGATCCTTTTTTTCTGCGCGTAATCTGCTGCTTGCAAACAAAAAAACCACCGCTA
CCAGCGGTGGTTTGTTTGCCGGATCAAGAGCTACCAACTCTTTTTCCGAAGGTAACTGGCTTCAGCAGAG
CGCAGATACCAAATACTGTTCTTCTAGTGTAGCCGTAGTTAGGCCACCACTTCAAGAACTCTGTAGCACC
GCCTACATACCTCGCTCTGCTAATCCTGTTACCAGTGGCTGCTGCCAGTGGCGATAAGTCGTGTCTTACC
GGGTTGGACTCAAGACGATAGTTACCGGATAAGGCGCAGCGGTCGGGCTGAACGGGGGGTTCGTGCACAC
AGCCCAGCTTGGAGCGAACGACCTACACCGAACTGAGATACCTACAGCGTGAGCTATGAGAAAGCGCCAC
GCTTCCCGAAGGGAGAAAGGCGGACAGGTATCCGGTAAGCGGCAGGGTCGGAACAGGAGAGCGCACGAGG
GAGCTTCCAGGGGGAAACGCCTGGTATCTTTATAGTCCTGTCGGGTTTCGCCACCTCTGACTTGAGCGTC
GATTTTTGTGATGCTCGTCAGGGGGGCGGAGCCTATGGAAAAACGCCAGCAACGCGGCCTTTTTACGGTT
CCTGGCCTTTTGCTGGCCTTTTGCTCACATGTTCTTTCCTGCGTTATCCCCTGATTCTGTGGTTTAAACC
AGGTCACTGGATTTTGGTTTTAGGAATTAGAAATTTTATTGATAGAAGTATTTTACAAATACAAATACAT
ACTAAGGGTTTCTTATATGCTCAACACATGAGCGAAACCCTATAAGAACCCTAATTCCCTTATCTGGGAA
CTACTCACACATTATTCTGGAGAAAAATAGAGAGAGATAGATTTGTAGAGAGAGACTGGTGATTTTTGCG
GACTCCGGTCGGCATCTACTACTAGTGCGGCCGCCATGGCCTCTAGTGGATCAGCTTGCATGCCTGCAGG
AGACGATATCACCTCTTCTGTTTCCACGATAAAAATAGACTGCTCATTTCTTCGTCGTCTTCATCGTCTG
CTTTTTCTGCTTCGCCTCTGTCTGGGGTCTGAAACCACTACACACACACACAACACTCGTACTCCCACTT
TCACAAAAGCGTAAGCTCACCGGCTTTTCTTACACGTACATTTTAGTGGATCCCATCACGCCACTACCAC
GCCCGCGGGGGATGGAACGGAGGGGAGAGAGAGAAGGGGGAAGCATGGATGAATGAGACATTGAGGGAAA
GGAGGGGAGGGAGCAGTCCATCAGGGCGCTACCTCTCTTGTCCCCCAAACCCTGTTGAGCCGTTCAACAT
GTTTCATGTTTCCTCCCTCCCCCCTTCCCTCCCTGGCCTTTCCGCGGAGCCATTCAAGTGACGTCTGGAC
CGCACCGTAACAAAATCGTTTCTATGGGGGGTTTGTTTGACAACCACGTCTTCAGCGTTTTTAAAAAAAA
AAGCGGGCAAGCCCTCTCACCCTCACTCATGCCCATCCTCCTCCTCTCCTGCGGAACATTCTTACAAAAG
GCGTAACTCGACGACAACTCAAAGAACGACAAACATCAATCCCAAAAAAAAAATCTCTACTCGTCTCTCT
TGGATCTTTCCAATTGTCAGACCTTCCTCTTCTTTTTCGGGCTAGCCACCATGGACGCGTAGTCGGGCAC
GTCGTAGGGGTATCCGGCCAGGATGCGCTCGCACAGGCGCCAGCCGGTTACCCCGTTGATGGTCACGCGG
AACAACAGCGAGCCATCCGGGTTGATCAGCCGCTCGTCAATGATCTTATTGCCGTTCCACAGGGTGCCGG
TCACCGTGATCTTCTTGCCGTCGAACACGGCAATGCCCTCGTAAGGACGGCCGAAGTAGTCAATCATGTT
CGGCGTCACACCGTCGATGACCAGCGTCCCGTAGTGCAGTATCACCTTGAAGTGGTGATCGTCCACGGGG
TACACAACCTTGAAGATCTTCTCGATCTGGCCCATTTGGTCCCCGCTCAGGCCCTCGTAGGGAATGATGA
CGTGGATGTCGATCTTCAGGCCGTTCTCGCCGCTCAGGACGATGCGCTGGATTGGGGTCACGGAGACGCC
CAGGTTCTGGAAAAGCGAGGACACACCGCCCTGCTCCAGCACCTGGTCGAGGTTATAGCCAGCTGTCTGC
CGCCAGTCGCCCACGAAGTCCTCGAGAGTAAACACCATGTTAACGGACCCGCTGCCGGACCCGTCAGCCC
TGCTGTCTCCACCGAGCTGAGAGAGGTCGATTCTTGTTTCATAGAGCCCCGTAATTGACTGATGAATCAG
TGTGGCGTCCAGGACCTCCTTTGTAGAGGTGTACCGCTTTCTGTCTATGGTGGTGTCGAAGTACTTGAAG
GCTGCAGGCGCGCCCAAGTTGGTCAGAGTAAACAAGTGGATAATGTTTTCTGCCTGCTCCCTGATGGGCT
TATCCCTGTGCTTATTGTAAGCAGAAAGCACCTTATCGAGGTTAGCGTCGGCGAGGATCACTCTTTTGGA
GAATTCGCTTATTTGCTCGATGATCTCATCAAGGTAGTGTTTGTGTTGTTCCACGAACAGCTGCTTCTGC
TCATTATCTTCGGGAGACCCTTTGAGCTTTTCATAGTGGCTGGCCAGATACAAGAAATTAACGTATTTAG
AGGGCAGTGCCAGCTCGTTACCTTTCTGCAGCTCGCCCGCACTAGCGAGCATTCGTTTCCGGCCGTTTTC
AAGCTCAAAGAGAGAGTACTTGGGAAGCTTAATGATGAGGTCTTTTTTGACCTCTTTATATCCTTTCGCC
TCGAGAAAGTCGATGGGGTTTTTTTCGAAGCTTGATCGCTCCATGATTGTGATGCCCAGCAGTTCCTTGA
CGCTTTTGAGTTTTTTAGACTTCCCTTTCTCCACTTTGGCCACAACCAGTACACTGTAAGCGACTGTAGG
AGAATCGAATCCGCCGTATTTCTTGGGGTCCCAATCTTTTTTGCGTGCGATCAGCTTGTCGCTGTTCCTT
TTCGGGAGGATACTTTCCTTGGAGAAGCCTCCGGTCTGTACTTCGGTCTTTTTAACGATGTTCACCTGCG
GCATGGACAGGACCTTCCGGACTGTCGCGAAATCCCTACCCTTGTCCCACACGATTTCTCCTGTTTCTCC
GTTTGTTTCGATAAGTGGTCGCTTCCGAATCTCTCCATTGGCCAGTGTAATCTCGGTCTTGAAAAAATTC
ATAATATTGCTGTAAAAGAAGTACTTAGCGGTGGCCTTGCCTATTTCCTGCTCAGACTTTGCGATCATTT
TCCTAACATCGTACACTTTATAGTCTCCGTAAACAAATTCAGATTCAAGCTTGGGATATTTTTTGATAAG
TGCAGTGCCTACCACTGCATTCAGGTAGGCATCATGCGCATGGTGGTAATTGTTGATCTCTCTCACCTTA
TAAAACTGAAAGTCCTTTCTGAAATCTGAGACCAGCTTAGACTTCAGAGTAATAACTTTCACCTCTCGAA
TCAGTTTGTCATTTTCATCGTACTTGGTGTTCATGCGTGAATCGAGAATTTGGGCCACGTGCTTGGTGAT
CTGGCGTGTCTCAACAAGCTGCCTTTTGATGAAGCCGGCTTTATCCAACTCAGACAGGCCACCTCGTTCA
GCCTTAGTCAGATTATCGAACTTCCGTTGTGTGATCAGTTTGGCGTTCAGCAGCTGCCGCCAATAATTTT
TCATTTTCTTGACAACTTCTTCTGAGGGGACGTTATCACTCTTCCCTCTATTTTTATCGGATCTTGTCAA
CACTTTATTATCAATAGAATCATCTTTGAGAAAAGACTGGGGCACGATATGATCCACGTCGTAGTCGGAG
AGCCGATTGATGTCCAGTTCCTGATCCACGTACATGTCCCTGCCGTTCTGCAGGTAGTACAGGTAGAGCT
TCTCATTCTGAAGCTGGGTGTTTTCAACTGGGTGTTCCTTAAGGATTTGGGACCCCAGTTCTTTTATACC
CTCTTCAATCCTCTTCATCCTTTCCCTACTGTTCTTCTGTCCCTTCTGGGTAGTTTGGTTCTCTCGGGCC
ATCTCGATAACGATATTCTCGGGCTTATGCCTTCCCATTACTTTGACGAGTTCATCCACGACCTTAACGG
TCTGCAGTATTCCCTTTTTGATAGCTGGGCTACCTGCAAGATTAGCGATGTGCTCGTGAAGACTGTCCCC
CTGGCCAGAAACTTGTGCTTTCTGGATGTCCTCCTTAAAGGTGAGAGAGTCATCATGGATCAACTGCATG
AAGTTCCGGTTGGCAAATCCATCGGACTTAAGAAAATCCAGGATTGTCTTTCCACTCTGCTTGTCTCGGA
TCCCATTGATCAGTTTTCTTGACAGCCGCCCCCATCCTGTATATCGGCGCCTCTTGAGCTGTTTCATGAC
TTTGTCGTCGAAGAGATGAGCGTAAGTTTTCAAGCGTTCTTCAATCATCTCCCTATCTTCAAACAACGTA
AGGGTGAGGACAATGTCCTCAAGAATGTCCTCGTTCTCCTCATTGTCCAGGAAGTCCTTGTCTTTAATGA
TTTTCAGGAGATCGTGATACGTTCCCAGGGATGCGTTGAAGCGATCCTCCACTCCGCTGATTTCAACAGA
GTCGAAACATTCAATCTTTTTGAAATAGTCTTCTTTGAGCTGTTTCACGGTAACTTTCCGGTTCGTCTTG
AAGAGGAGGTCCACGATAGCTTTCTTCTGCTCTCCAGACAGGAATGCTGGCTTTCTCATCCCTTCTGTGA
CGTATTTGACCTTGGTGAGCTCGTTATAAACTGTGAAGTACTCGTACAGCAGAGAGTGTTTAGGAAGCAC
CTTTTCGTTAGGCAGATTTTTATCAAAGTTAGTCATCCTTTCGATGAAGGACTGGGCAGAGGCCCCCTTA
TCCACGACTTCCTCGAAGTTCCAGGGAGTGATGGTCTCTTCTGATTTGCGAGTCATCCACGCGAATCTGG
AATTTCCCCGGGCGAGGGGGCCTACATAGTAGGGTATCCGAAATGTGAGGATTTTCTCAATCTTTTCCCT
GTTATCTTTCAAAAAGGGGTAGAAATCCTCTTGCCGCCTGAGGATAGCGTGCAGTTCGCCCAGGTGAATC
TGGTGGGGGATGCTTCCATTGTCGAAAGTGCGCTGTTTGCGCAACAGATCTTCTCTGTTAAGCTTTACCA
GCAGCTCCTCGGTGCCGTCCATTTTTTCCAAGATGGGCTTAATAAATTTGTAAAATTCCTCCTGGCTTGC
TCCGCCGTCAATGTATCCGGCGTAGCCATTTTTAGACTGATCGAAGAAAATTTCCTTGTACTTCTCAGGC
AGTTGCTGTCTGACAAGGGCCTTCAGCAAAGTCAAGTCTTGGTGGTGCTCATCATAGCGCTTGATCATAC
TAGCGCTCAGCGGAGCTTTGGTGATCTCCGTGTTCACTCGCAGAATATCACTCAGCAGAATGGCGTCTGA
CAGGTTCTTTGCCGCCAAAAAAAGGTCTGCGTACTGGTCGCCGATCTGGGCCAGCAGATTGTCGAGATCA
TCATCGTAGGTGTCTTTGCTCAGTTGAAGCTTGGCATCTTCGGCCAGGTCGAAGTTAGATTTAAAGTTGG
GGGTCAGCCCGAGTGACAGGGCGATAAGATTACCAAACAGGCCGTTCTTCTTCTCCCCAGGGAGCTGTGC
GATGAGGTTTTCGAGCCGCCGGGATTTGGACAGCCTAGCGCTCAGGATTGCTTTGGCGTCAACTCCGGAT
GCGTTGATCGGGTTCTCTTCGAAAAGCTGATTGTAAGTCTGAACCAGTTGGATAAAGAGTTTGTCGACAT
CGCTGTTGTCTGGGTTCAGGTCCCCCTCGATGAGGAAGTGTCCCCGAAATTTGATCATATGCGCCAGCGC
GAGATAGATCAACCGCAAGTCAGCCTTATCAGTACTGTCTACAAGCTTCTTCCTCAGATGATATATGGTT
GGGTACTTTTCATGGTACGCCACCTCGTCCACGATATTGCCAAAGATTGGGTGGCGCTCGTGCTTTTTAT
CCTCCTCCACCAAAAAGGACTCCTCCAGCCTATGGAAGAAAGAGTCATCCACCTTAGCCATCTCATTACT
AAAGATCTCCTGCAGGTAGCAGATCCGATTCTTTCTGCGGGTATATCTGCGCCGTGCTGTTCTTTTGAGC
CGCGTGGCTTCGGCCGTCTCCCCGGAGTCGAACAGGAGGGCGCCAATGAGGTTCTTCTTTATGCTGTGGC
GATCGGTATTGCCCAGAACTTTGAATTTTTTGCTCGGCACCTTGTACTCGTCCGTAATGACGGCCCAGCC
GACGCTGTTTGTGCCGATATCGAGCCCAATGGAGTACTTCTTGTCCACCTTCCGCTTTTTCTTGGGCATG
CTCGAGGGTTGCGTGTGTATCTGTGTGCAGTGGATATTGTTACCGAGTTTGGTGAGCGTGAGTCCGTTAG
TGCCCTGGTGGTGGTGGATTAGGAGAGTGGGTGACTCGGTGTCCATGGCTTTCTTCGCTCATTATAGGAG
GGGAAAGGAATGAGGGAGGGTGGGGAGACCGCGTCTGTTGTTGACCACCGATTTACTTCTTGCCTCCCTT
CCCCTCCCTCCCCTCAATCCGTACGACACAAATAGTAGCCGAGTGTCTGCTGCAGAGCGCATGATTAGTG
TGGTAGACAACGAGGGAGGGAAGGATGTACAGGGCATGGCACGGAGAAGCGATGGTGGCCAGGAAGAGGA
GAGGTCGCGAGAACAGGATGTGTTGCGAATGGATAAAAACAGAAAGCGATGGCTCTGGGCTTCGAAAGCA
GGGGACATTAGGACGTGTAGACCATCTCGACGGATCCCTCTGTATCTCTGTTGTGCGTGAATGTTTTCTG
TGCACGTGTAGTGTGTGAGAGTAGAACCCGGGAACTCGAACAGAGAAAAGCATGGGTGGCTGTGGTGTGG
AGGCTTCGTTCCCACCACATGCCCTTCTCCTTCGCCTCGCCTCTCCCTGCCTTCTTCCACGCACCCTTGC
GCCCCTCGTTCTCAATACCTGGCTCACTTCCACCATTCAAACAACCATCACGATACAGGCATTTATCTAT
CGTTGAAGACTTCTTCCTCCGGTAGATCTTAGCCAAGGTAAGAAGAGGGGCATGCAGCAAGGAGAAAGAA
ATGATGCATGATGAGGAATAGAAGGGGAGGAGGGAGGGATATGATGGGAAGCGAAAGCGCATATTCTGGT
GGTCTGCTGCCTGATGGGGACGCGTCTAGCTGTGACACTGAGGACGGTGGCTGCTGGTGGCTGCGGGCGC
TGCCTTGGTGATCAATGGGAGTAAAGGGAGGGAAGGAGGTAGCGTGAACGGATGACGCGGAGAAGTTTAG
GGGTCTCTTTACGTATCGCCCCTGCCGCCCGCCTCTCTGCGATAAATGTGCCTGTTACCCTGCAGCCTCT
ATTCTTCACTGTGTTCCTGTTTTCCAACAGCCTCTATTCTTCCCTGTCTTTTGTTGCAGTGGCGTCATCC
TCTCTTTGCCCCAGTCGTCGTTCTCTCGACTCACTCACTCCCCCCCTCCTTCCCTCCCTCCATCCACAGA
ATCGATGAAGAGCAGGCCTTGGCTCTTCGTTTTAGAGCTAGAAATAGCAAGTTAAAATAAGGCTAGTCCG
TTATCAACTTGAAAAAGTGGCACCGAGTCGGTGCTTTTGGCCGGCATGGTCCCAGCCTCCTCGCTGGCGC
CGGCTGGGCAACATGCTTCGGCATGGCGAATGGGACTCCTGGGTACCATGGGAAAGAAAGGATGAGAAAG
GAGAAAGGACATCTAGATAACCGGCATATCACGGTGGTGTATTAGTGTAGAATAGTGAAGAGAAGACTTG
GGAAAATGTGTAGGAAAGGTTGTTTCTGTGTATGTGGGTTGGGATGGGTGGCTGTTTGAGAAGGAACAGC
GGGCAGGGCGATGTAGTGCTGAACGGGCACGGAACCACTGAGACTGAAGGAAGTAGGGAGAGAGAGGGGC
AGGGGACGTGCACTTTAATCTTTGCCTCGGTAGAGTATACCCATGCAAGAGTATGTGGCCACCTGTGGTG
GCTTTTGGCCAGGTCTGGTGCAGTGCCAATCATCTCCCATCAATAATACAACTTCAGAACAACGGCGCAT
TGATGGGGAGAGAGAAAGTAAATTTAAGTAAGGGGTACGTAGTAGAGGATTCAACTGAAATATTTTCGAG
GAGCGGTTGGGAAGTTGACCGATTGAAAGGAGAAGGGAGGGGAGCAGGTGTGATAGTCATGTGTAAAGTA
ATTCTTTTTTGCCGTCGTCACACAATCCACATCAATGATAAAATATGTTTAAGGATCAATCACACGGAGT
CGGTCATAAGGCAACCGCAAACGCAATGCAAACTAGCAAGCAAGCAGGACCACAACAACAACCATTACCA
TCACAGGCGACAGCAGCAGCAGCTGCAGCAGCAGCAAGGCAAGCAAAGGCCATCTGCGCGTGGACTTTTC
CAGGCACCGGCTTTAAGCGTAATTTTCAATGATTGTTGTCCGTGTATCCTCTCACCCTTTCACCGCTTGC
GCGCACGTGAGCAGCACAACTGGTAATGCCCGAGGACAATAGACGAGGAAAAAGAAGAAGAAAAATGAAG
AGGGAGTGATGAAGAAGAAGAGAAGAATAAAAGAAGACAGAAAAGAAGATAAAAAAGTCAAAAGACGACA
AAGACGGAAAAAAAAGAAACGCGCAATTTTAACACCAGCAACGACGACGAAAAGGGCGTCAGCTTTGC
